>Addgene plasmid #56033 | tdKatushka2-CENPB-N-22 | depositor partial sequence | sequence record 86941 | insert sequence
CGACGTCAGATCCGCTAGCCACCATGGGCCCCAAGCGGCGGCAGCTGACGTTCCGGGAGAAGTCGCGGAT
CATCCAGGAGGTGGAGGAGAACCCGGACCTACGCAAGGGCGAGATCGCGCGGCGCTTCAACATCCCGCCG
TCCACGCTGAGCACGATCCTGAAGAACAAGCGCGCCATCCTGGCGTCGGAGCGCAAGTACGGGGTGGCCT
CCACCTGCCGCAAGACCAACAAGCTGTCTCCCTACGACAAGCTCGAGGGCTTGCTCATCGCCTGGTTCCA
GCAGATCCGCGCCGCCGGCCTGCCGGTCAAGGGCATCATCCTCAAGGAGAAGGCGCTGCGCATAGCCGAG
GAGCTGGGCATGGACGACTTCACCGCCTCCAACGGCTGGCTGGACCGCTTCCGCCGGCGCCACGGCGTGG
TGTCCTGCAGCGGCGTGGCCCGCGCCCGCGCGCGAAACGCTGCCCCCCGCACCCCGGCGGCGCCTGCCAG
TCCGGCCGCGGTGCCCTCGGAGGGCAGTGGCGGGAGCACTCTCGAGCTCAAGCTTCGAATTCTGCAGTCG
ACGGTACCGCGGGCCCGGGATCCACCGGTCGCCACCATGGTGGGTGAGGATAGCGTGCTGATCACCGAGA
ACATGCACATGAAACTGTACATGGAGGGCACCGTGAACGACCACCACTTCAAGTGCACATCCGAGGGCGA
AGGCAAGCCCTACGAGGGCACCCAGACCATGAAGATCAAGGTGGTCGAGGGCGGCCCTCTCCCCTTCGCC
TTCGACATCCTGGCTACCAGCTTCATGTACGGCAGCAAAACCTTTATCAACCACACCCAGGGCATCCCCG
ACTTCTTTAAGCAGTCCTTCCCTGAGGGCTTCACATGGGAGAGGATCACCACATACGAAGACGGGGGCGT
GCTGACCGCTACCCAGGACACCAGCCTCCAGAACGGCTGCCTCATCTACAACGTCAAGATCAACGGGGTG
AACTTCCCATCCAACGGCCCTGTGATGCAGAAGAAAACACTCGGCTGGGAGGCCAGCACCGAGATGCTGT
ACCCCGCTGACAGCGGCCTGAGAGGCCATGCCCAGATGGCCCTGAAGCTCGTGGGCGGGGGCTACCTGCA
CTGCTCCCTCAAGACCACATACAGATCCAAGAAACCCGCTAAGAACCTCAAGATGCCCGGCTTCTACTTC
GTGGACAGGAGACTGGAAAGAATCAAGGAGGCCGACAAAGAGACCTACGTCGAGCAGCACGAGATGGCTG
TGGCCAGGTACTGCGACCTGCCTAGCAAACTGGGGCACAGCGGGCATGGCACCGGCAGCACCGGCAGCGG
CAGCTCCGGTACCGCCTCCTCCGAGGACAACAACATGGCCATGGTGGGTGAGGATAGCGTGCTGATCACC
GAGAACATGCACATGAAACTGTACATGGAGGGCACCGTGAACGACCACCACTTCAAGTGCACATCCGAGG
GCGAAGGCAAGCCCTACGAGGGCACCCAGACCATGAAGATCAAGGTGGTCGAGGGCGGCCCTCTCCCCTT
CGCCTTCGACATCCTGGCTACCAGCTTCATGTACGGCAGCAAAACCTTTATCAACCACACCCAGGGCATC
CCCGACTTCTTTAAGCAGTCCTTCCCTGAGGGCTTCACATGGGAGAGGATCACCACATACGAAGACGGGG
GCGTGCTGACCGCTACCCAGGACACCAGCCTCCAGAACGGCTGCCTCATCTACAACGTCAAGATCAACGG
GGTGAACTTCCCATCCAACGGCCCTGTGATGCAGAAGAAAACACTCGGCTGGGAGGCCAGCACCGAGATG
CTGTACCCCGCTGACAGCGGCCTGAGAGGCCATGCCCAGATGGCCCTGAAGCTCGTGGGCGGGGGCTACC
TGCACTGCTCCCTCAAGACCACATACAGATCCAAGAAACCCGCTAAGAACCTCAAGATGCCCGGCTTCTA
CTTCGTGGACAGGAGACTGGAAAGAATCAAGGAGGCCGACAAAGAGACCTACGTCGAGCAGCACGAGATG
GCTGTGGCCAGGTACTGCGACCTGCCTAGCAAACTGGGGCACAGCTCCGGACTCAGATCTTGAGCGGCCG
CGACTCTAGATCATAATCAGCCATACCACA
