>Addgene plasmid #56033 | tdKatushka2-CENPB-N-22 | addgene partial sequence | sequence record 119796 | CMV-F 5'-CGCAAATGGGCGGTAGGCGTG-3'
TCCGCTAGCCACCATGGGCCCCAAGCGGCGGCAGCTGACGTTCCGGGAGAAGTCGCGGATCATCCAGGAG
GTGGAGGAGAACCCGGACCTACGCAAGGGCGAGATCGCGCGGCGCTTCAACATCCCGCCGTCCACGCTGA
GCACGATCCTGAAGAACAAGCGCGCCATCCTGGCGTCGGAGCGCAAGTACGGGGTGGCCTCCACCTGCCG
CAAGACCAACAAGCTGTCTCCCTACGACAAGCTCGAGGGCTTGCTCATCGCCTGGTTCCAGCAGATCCGC
GCCGCCGGCCTGCCGGTCAAGGGCATCATCCTCAAGGAGAAGGCGCTGCGCATAGCCGAGGAGCTGGGCA
TGGACGACTTCACCGCCTCCAACGGCTGGCTGGACCGCTTCCGCCGGCGCCACGGCGTGGTGTCCTGCAG
CGGCGTGGCCCGCGCCCGCGCGCGAAACGCTGCCCCCCGCACCCCGGCGGCGCCTGCCAGTCCGGCCGCG
GTGCCCTCGGAGGGCAGTGGCGGGAGCACTCTCGAGCTCAAGCTTCGAATTCTGCAGTCGACGGTACCGC
GGGCCCGGGATCCACCGGTCGCCACCATGGTGGGTGAGGATAGCGTGCTGATCACCGAGAACATGCACAT
GAAACTGTACATGGAGGGCACCGTGAACGACCACCACTTCAAGTGCACATCCGAGGGCGAAGGCAAGCCC
TACGAGGGCA
