>Addgene plasmid #56033 | tdKatushka2-CENPB-N-22 | addgene partial sequence | sequence record 119798 | inTdTomato5-3 5'-CCTCCGAGGACAACAACATGG-3'
TGCACATGAAACTGTACATGGAGGGCACCGTGAACGACCACCACTTCAAGTGCACATCCGAGGGCGAAGG
CAAGCCCTACGAGGGCACCCAGACCATGAAGATCAAGGTGGTCGAGGGCGGCCCTCTCCCCTTCGCCTTC
GACATCCTGGCTACCAGCTTCATGTACGGCAGCAAAACCTTTATCAACCACACCCAGGGCATCCCCGACT
TCTTTAAGCAGTCCTTCCCTGAGGGCTTCACATGGGAGAGGATCACCACATACGAAGACGGGGGCGTGCT
GACCGCTACCCAGGACACCAGCCTCCAGAACGGCTGCCTCATCTACAACGTCAAGATCAACGGGGTGAAC
TTCCCATCCAACGGCCCTGTGATGCAGAAGAAAACACTCGGCTGGGAGGCCAGCACCGAGATGCTGTACC
CCGCTGACAGCGGCCTGAGAGGCCATGCCCAGATGGCCCTGAAGCTCGTGGGCGGGGGCTACCTGCACTG
CTCCCTCAAGACCACATACAGATCCAAGAAACCCGCTAAGAACCTCAAGATGCCCGGCTTCTACTTCGTG
GACAGGAGACTGGAAAGAATCAAGGAGGCCGACAAAGAGACCTACGTCGAGCAGCACGAGATGGCTGTGG
CCAGGTACTGCGACCTGCCTAGCAAACTGGGGCACAGCTCCGGACTCAGATCTTGAGCGGCCGCGACTCT
AGATCATAATCAGCCATACCACATTTGTAGAGGTTTTACTTGCTTTAAAAAACCTCCCACACCTCCC
