[The description below was written by a language model from this plasmid's Addgene catalogue record.]
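Description:
tdKatushka2-CENPB-N-22 is a mammalian expression plasmid built on the tdKatushka2-N1 backbone, an N1-style fusion vector in which a gene of interest is placed upstream of the fluorescent protein so that the tag sits at the C terminus of the expressed fusion. It is maintained in E. coli as a high-copy plasmid under kanamycin selection, and it carries a neomycin resistance marker that allows G418 selection of transfected mammalian cells. The record does not include a feature table, so the specific origins of replication and the promoters driving the resistance markers are not stated, although the listed 3′ sequencing primer implies an SV40 polyadenylation signal downstream of the fusion.

The insert is a fragment of human CENPB (centromere protein B) comprising amino acids 1–169, which corresponds to the DNA-binding domain. Transcription is driven by the CMV promoter, giving strong constitutive expression in most mammalian cell lines. The CENPB fragment is fused to tdKatushka2, a tandem-dimer far-red fluorescent protein with recorded excitation and emission maxima of 586 and 632 nm. The "22" in the name may denote the length of the linker between the two partners, but the record does not confirm this. Because the CENPB DNA-binding domain recognises centromeric DNA, the fusion concentrates at centromeres within the nucleus. The construct therefore serves as a far-red localisation marker for imaging centromeres in living or fixed cells, and its spectral position makes it suitable for combination with green or yellow reporters in multicolour experiments.
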