Addgene plasmid #56033: tdKatushka2-CENPB-N-22
Purpose: Localization: Nucleus/Centromeres, Excitation: 586, Emission: 632
Depositing lab: Michael Davidson. Publication: Far-red fluorescent tags for protein imaging in living tissues. Shcherbo D, Murphy CS, Ermakova GV, Solovieva EA, Chepurnykh TV, Shcheglov AS, Verkhusha VV, Pletnev VZ, Hazelwood KL, Roche PM, Lukyanov S, Zaraisky AG, Davidson MW, Chudakov DM. Biochem J. 2009 Mar 15;418(3):567-74. doi: 10.1042/BJ20081949. PubMed 19143658.
Backbone
  Vector backbone: tdKatushka2-N1
  Backbone size w/o insert (bp): 4750
  Vector type: Mammalian Expression
  Selectable markers: Neomycin (select with G418)
Growth in bacteria
  Bacterial resistance: Kanamycin, 50 μg/mL
  Growth temperature: 37°C
  Growth strain: DH5alpha
  Copy number: High Copy
Gene/Insert
  Gene/Insert name: CENPB (alt name: NM_001810.5)
  Species: H. sapiens (human)
  Mutation: aa 1-169 of CENPB (DNA Binding Domain)
  Entrez Gene: CENPB
  Promoter: CMV
  Tag / fusion protein: tdKatushka2 (C terminal on backbone)
  Cloning method: Unknown
  Sequencing primers: 5′ CMV-F; 3′ SV40pA-R
Terms and licenses: Academic/Nonprofit Terms; Industry Terms
Depositor comments: . Excitation = 586; Emission = 632
How to cite: tdKatushka2-CENPB-N-22 was a gift from Michael Davidson (Addgene plasmid # 56033 ; http://n2t.net/addgene:56033 ; RRID:Addgene_56033)
